Addgene plasmid #193777: pRA1SEGFPTcIfm
Purpose: Cassette 1: Expresses EGFP under the control of PR promoter, Cassette 2: Expresses frame-shifted CI under the control of PLTetO-1 promoter, pUC origin of replication, Ampicillin selection
Depositing lab: Sangram Bagh. Depositing organization: Saha Institute of Nuclear Physics. Publication: A frame-shifted gene, which rescued its function by non-natural start codons and its application in constructing synthetic gene circuits. Sarkar K, Mukhopadhyay S, Bonnerjee D, Srivastava R, Bagh S. J Biol Eng. 2019 Mar 1;13:20. doi: 10.1186/s13036-019-0151-x. eCollection 2019. PubMed 30867677.
Backbone
  Vector backbone: pZ
  Backbone size w/o insert (bp): 2367
  Total vector size (bp): 4479
  Vector type: Bacterial Expression, Synthetic Biology
Growth in bacteria
  Bacterial resistance: Ampicillin, 100 μg/mL
  Growth temperature: 37°C
  Growth strain: DH5alpha
  Copy number: High Copy
Gene/Insert
  Gene/Insert name: EGFP and frame-shifted CI in opposite orientation, controlled by separate promoters and terminators
  Species: Bacteria
  Insert size (bp): 2112
  Promoter: PR promoter and PLTetO-1
  Cloning method: Restriction Enzyme; 5′ cloning site AvrII (unknown if destroyed); 3′ cloning site AvrII (unknown if destroyed)
  Sequencing primers: 5′ GTTTTGGAGCACG GAAAGAC
Terms and licenses: Academic/Nonprofit Terms; Industry Terms: Not Available to Industry
How to cite: pRA1SEGFPTcIfm was a gift from Sangram Bagh (Addgene plasmid # 193777 ; http://n2t.net/addgene:193777 ; RRID:Addgene_193777)
