[The description below was written by a language model from this plasmid's Addgene catalogue record and pLannotate feature annotations shown in this document.]
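Description:
pRA1SEGFPTcIfm is a high-copy bacterial expression plasmid built on a pZ-series backbone for synthetic gene circuit work in E. coli. It replicates from a ColE1/pUC-type origin and is selected with ampicillin through a β-lactamase gene driven by its own bla promoter and followed by the phage lambda t0 terminator. The catalogue lists a total size of about 4.5 kb, and the sequenced record is of similar length, slightly larger than the stated figure.

The payload consists of two independent transcription units placed in opposite orientations, each closed by its own rrnB T1 terminator. In the first, EGFP is expressed from the lambda PR promoter; this promoter is named in the catalogue entry but was not picked up as a feature in the annotation, and presumably lies just upstream of the EGFP coding sequence. In the second, on the opposite strand, the PLtetO-1 promoter (a lambda PL derivative carrying tet operator sites, hence repressible by TetR and inducible with tetracycline analogues) drives a frame-shifted version of the lambda cI repressor gene, which the annotation detects only as a partial match to cI. Because CI normally represses PR, EGFP fluorescence reports whether functional repressor is produced from the frame-shifted gene. According to the associated publication title, the frame-shifted gene recovered function through non-natural start codons, and this behaviour was used in constructing synthetic gene circuits. The short firefly luciferase fragments and the very small bGH poly(A) match in the feature table appear to be residual or spacer sequences, or annotation artefacts, rather than functional elements; the record assigns them no role.
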