Features (pLannotate 1.2.2; 12 found; start..end, strand, type, name):
     94..813     +  CDS            EGFP: the original enhanced GFP (Yang et al., 1996) mammalian codon-optimized
    825..911     +  terminator     rrnB T1 terminator: Escherichia coli rrnB; transcription terminator T1 from the E. coli rrnB gene
   1012..1600    -  rep_origin     ori: high-copy-number ColE1/pMB1/pBR322/pUC origin of replication
   1822..1838    +  polyA_signal   bGH poly(A) signal (fragment): bovine growth hormone polyadenylation signal
   1918..2012    -  terminator     lambda t0 terminator: transcription terminator from phage lambda
   2042..2902    -  CDS            AmpR: β-lactamase; bla; confers resistance to ampicillin, carbenicillin, and related antibiotics
   2903..3007    -  promoter       AmpR promoter: bla
   3108..3287    +  CDS            luciferase (fragment): firefly luciferase; luc
   3357..3443    -  terminator     rrnB T1 terminator: Escherichia coli rrnB; transcription terminator T1 from the E. coli rrnB gene
   3455..4164    -  CDS            λ repressor (fragment) (sequence partly withheld): phage λ repressor; cI
   4195..4268    -  promoter       PLtetO-1 promoter: modified phage lambda PL promoter with tet operator sites (Lutz and Bujard, 1997)
   4292..5       +  CDS            luciferase (fragment) (across the origin): firefly luciferase; luc
>Addgene plasmid #193777 | pRA1SEGFPTcIfm | addgene full sequence | sequence record 389829 | Addgene NGS Result
CTCTGCTCGAGTAACACCGTGCGTGTTGACTATTTTACCTCTGGCGGTGATAATGGTTGCATGTACGAAT
TCATTAAAGAGGAGAAAGGTACCATGGTGAGCAAGGGCGAGGAGCTGTTCACCGGGGTGGTGCCCATCCT
GGTCGAGCTGGACGGCGACGTAAACGGCCACAAGTTCAGCGTGTCCGGCGAGGGCGAGGGCGATGCCACC
TACGGCAAGCTGACCCTGAAGTTCATCTGCACCACCGGCAAGCTGCCCGTGCCCTGGCCCACCCTCGTGA
CCACCCTGACCTACGGCGTGCAGTGCTTCAGCCGCTACCCCGACCACATGAAGCAGCACGACTTCTTCAA
GTCCGCCATGCCCGAAGGCTACGTCCAGGAGCGCACCATCTTCTTCAAGGACGACGGCAACTACAAGACC
CGCGCCGAGGTGAAGTTCGAGGGCGACACCCTGGTGAACCGCATCGAGCTGAAGGGCATCGACTTCAAGG
AGGACGGCAACATCCTGGGGCACAAGCTGGAGTACAACTACAACAGCCACAACGTCTATATCATGGCCGA
CAAGCAGAAGAACGGCATCAAGGTGAACTTCAAGATCCGCCACAACATCGAGGACGGCAGCGTGCAGCTC
GCCGACCACTACCAGCAGAACACCCCCATCGGCGACGGCCCCGTGCTGCTGCCCGACAACCACTACCTGA
GCACCCAGTCCGCCCTGAGCAAAGACCCCAACGAGAAGCGCGATCACATGGTCCTGCTGGAGTTCGTGAC
CGCCGCCGGGATCACTCTCGGCATGGACGAGCTGTACAAGTAATCTAGAGGCATCAAATAAAACGAAAGG
CTCAGTCGAAAGACTGGGCCTTTCGTTTTATCTGTTGTTTGTCGGTGAACGCTCTCCTGAGTAGGACAAA
TCCGCCGCCCTAGACCTAGTAGGGGATAACGCAGGAAAGAACATGTGAGCAAAAGGCCAGCAAAAGGCCA
GGAACCGTAAAAAGGCCGCGTTGCTGGCGTTTTTCCATAGGCTCCGCCCCCCTGACGAGCATCACAAAAA
TCGACGCTCAAGTCAGAGGTGGCGAAACCCGACAGGACTATAAAGATACCAGGCGTTTCCCCCTGGAAGC
TCCCTCGTGCGCTCTCCTGTTCCGACCCTGCCGCTTACCGGATACCTGTCCGCCTTTCTCCCTTCGGGAA
GCGTGGCGCTTTCTCATAGCTCACGCTGTAGGTATCTCAGTTCGGTGTAGGTCGTTCGCTCCAAGCTGGG
CTGTGTGCACGAACCCCCCGTTCAGCCCGACCGCTGCGCCTTATCCGGTAACTATCGTCTTGAGTCCAAC
CCGGTAAGACACGACTTATCGCCACTGGCAGCAGCCACTGGTAACAGGATTAGCAGAGCGAGGTATGTAG
GCGGTGCTACAGAGTTCTTGAAGTGGTGGCCTAACTACGGCTACACTAGAAGAACAGTATTTGGTATCTG
CGCTCTGCTGAAGCCAGTTACCTTCGGAAAAAGAGTTGGTAGCTCTTGATCCGGCAAACAAACCACCGCT
GGTAGCGGTGGTTTTTTTGTTTGCAAGCAGCAGATTACGCGCAGAAAAAAAGGATCTCAAGAAGATCCTT
TGATCTTTTCTACGGGGTCTGACGCTCAGTGGAACGAAAACTCACGTTAAGGGATTTTGGTCATGAGATT
ATCAAAAAGGATCTTCACCTAGATCCTTTTAAATTAAAAATGAAGTTTTAAATCAATCTAAAGTATATAT
GAGTAACCTGAGGCTATGGCAGGGCCTGCCGCCCCGACGTTGGCTGCGAGCCCTGGGCCTTCACCCGAAC
TTGGGGGGTGGGGTGGGGAAAAGGAAGAAACGCGGGCGTATTGGCCCCAATGGGGTCTCGGTGGGGTATC
GACAGAGTGCCAGCCCCTAGTGCTTGGATTCTCACCAATAAAAAACGCCCGGCGGCAACCGAGCGTTCTG
AACAAATCCAGATGGAGTTCTGAGGTCATTACTGGATCTATCAACAGGAGTCCAAGCGAGCTCGTAAACT
TGGTCTGACAGTTACCAATGCTTAATCAGTGAGGCACCTATCTCAGCGATCTGTCTATTTCGTTCATCCA
TAGTTGCCTGACTCCCCGTCGTGTAGATAACTACGATACGGGAGGGCTTACCATCTGGCCCCAGTGCTGC
AATGATACCGCGAGACCCACGCTCACCGGCTCCAGATTTATCAGCAATAAACCAGCCAGCCGGAAGGGCC
GAGCGCAGAAGTGGTCCTGCAACTTTATCCGCCTCCATCCAGTCTATTAATTGTTGCCGGGAAGCTAGAG
TAAGTAGTTCGCCAGTTAATAGTTTGCGCAACGTTGTTGCCATTGCTACAGGCATCGTGGTGTCACGCTC
GTCGTTTGGTATGGCTTCATTCAGCTCCGGTTCCCAACGATCAAGGCGAGTTACATGATCCCCCATGTTG
TGCAAAAAAGCGGTTAGCTCCTTCGGTCCTCCGATCGTTGTCAGAAGTAAGTTGGCCGCAGTGTTATCAC
TCATGGTTATGGCAGCACTGCATAATTCTCTTACTGTCATGCCATCCGTAAGATGCTTTTCTGTGACTGG
TGAGTACTCAACCAAGTCATTCTGAGAATAGTGTATGCGGCGACCGAGTTGCTCTTGCCCGGCGTCAATA
CGGGATAATACCGCGCCACATAGCAGAACTTTAAAAGTGCTCATCATTGGAAAACGTTCTTCGGGGCGAA
AACTCTCAAGGATCTTACCGCTGTTGAGATCCAGTTCGATGTAACCCACTCGTGCACCCAACTGATCTTC
AGCATCTTTTACTTTCACCAGCGTTTCTGGGTGAGCAAAAACAGGAAGGCAAAATGCCGCAAAAAAGGGA
ATAAGGGCGACACGGAAATGTTGAATACTCATACTCTTCCTTTTTCAATATTATTGAAGCATTTATCAGG
GTTATTGTCTCATGAGCGGATACATATTTGAATGTATTTAGAAAAATAAACAAATAGGGGTTCCGCGCAC
ATTTCCCCGAAAAGTGCCACCTGACGTCTAAGAAACCATTATTATCATGACATTAACCTATAAAAATAGG
CGTATCACGAGGCCCTTTCGTCTTCACTTGTTTTGGAGCACGGAAAGACGATGACGGAAAAAGAGATCGT
GGATTACGTCGCCAGTCAAGTAACAACCGCCAAAAAGTTGCGCGGAGGAGTTGTGTTTGTGGACGAAGTA
CCGAAAGGTCTTACCGGAAAACTCGACGCAAGAAAAATCAGAGAGATCCTCATAAAGGCCAAGAAGGATC
CATTACCGCCTTTGAGTGAGCTGATACCGCTCGCCGCAGCCGAACGCCCTAGGTCTAGGGCGGCGGATTT
GTCCTACTCAGGAGAGCGTTCACCGACAAACAACAGATAAAACGAAAGGCCCAGTCTTTCGACTGAGCCT
TTCGTTTTATTTGATGCCTCTAGATCAGCCAAACGTCTCTTCAGGCCACTGACTAGCGATAACTTTCCCC
ACAACGGAACAACTCTCATTGCATGGGATCATTGGGTACTGTGGGTTTAGTGGTTGTAAAAACACCTGAC
CGCTATCCCTGATCAGTTTCTTGAAGGTAAACTCATCACCCCCAAGTCTGGCTATGCAGAAATCACCTGG
CTCAACAGCCTGCTCAGGGTCAACGAGAATTAACATTCCGTCAGGAAAGCTTGGCTTGGAGCCTGTTGGT
GCGGTCATGGAATTACCTTCAACCTCAAGCCAGAATGCAGAATCACTGGCTTTTTTGGTTGTGCTTACCC
ATCTCTCCGCATCACCTTTGGTAAAGGTTCTAAGCTCAGGTGAGAACATCCCTGCCTGAACATGAGAAAA
AACAGGGTACTCATACTCACTTCTAAGTGACGGCTGCAT
[261 nt withheld, positions 3890-4150]
TTTCTTTTTTGTGCCATGGTACCTTTCTCCTCTTTAATGAATTCGGTCAGTGCGTCCTGCTGATGTGCTC
AGTATCTCTATCACTGATAGGGATGTCAATCTCTATCACTGATAGGGACTCGAGGTGAAGACGAACTGCA
GCAGATTCTCGCATGCCAGAGATCCTATTTTTGGCAATCAAATCATTCCGGATACTGCGATTTTAAGTGT
TGTTCCATTCCATCACGGTTTTGGAATGTTTACTACACTCGGATATTTGATATGTGGATTTCGAGTCGTC
TTAATGTATAGATTTGAAGAAGAGCTGTTTTTACGATCCCTTCAGGATTACAAAATTCAAAGTGCGTTGC
TAGTACCAACCCTATTTTCATTCTTCGCCAAAAGCA
